Addgene plasmid #21763: pET28CLY4
Depositing lab: Maarten Merkx. Depositing organization: Technische Universiteit Eindhoven. Publication: Quantitative understanding of the energy transfer between fluorescent proteins connected via flexible peptide linkers. Evers TH, van Dongen EM, Faesen AC, Meijer EW, Merkx M. Biochemistry. 2006 Nov 7. 45(44):13183-92. 10.1021/bi061288t PubMed 17073440.
Backbone
  Vector backbone: pET28
  Backbone manufacturer: Novagen
  Backbone size w/o insert (bp): 5200
  Vector type: Bacterial Expression
Growth in bacteria
  Bacterial resistance: Kanamycin, 50 μg/mL
  Growth temperature: 37°C
  Growth strain: DH5alpha
  Growth instructions: BL21(DE3)
  Copy number: High Copy
Gene/Insert
  Gene/Insert name: ECFP -EYFP linked by flexible linker containing 4 SGGSGG repeats
  Insert size (bp): 1710
  Tag / fusion protein: His (N terminal on backbone)
  Cloning method: Restriction Enzyme; 5′ cloning site XbaI (unknown if destroyed); 3′ cloning site NotI (unknown if destroyed)
  Sequencing primers: 5′ T7
Resource information
  A portion of this plasmid was derived from a plasmid made by: ECFP and EYFP genes were obtained from BD Biosciences
Terms and licenses: Academic/Nonprofit Terms; Industry Terms: Not Available to Industry
How to cite: pET28CLY4 was a gift from Maarten Merkx (Addgene plasmid # 21763 ; http://n2t.net/addgene:21763 ; RRID:Addgene_21763)
