[The description below was written by a language model from this plasmid's Addgene catalogue record.]
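Description:
pET28CLY4 is a bacterial expression plasmid built on the Novagen pET28 backbone (about 5.2 kb without insert). It confers kanamycin resistance and is recorded as high copy. The record lists a standard cloning strain for propagation and also mentions BL21(DE3), the usual host for pET vectors because it supplies T7 RNA polymerase. The promoter is not named explicitly. However, the pET28 backbone and the use of a T7 primer for 5′ sequencing are consistent with the T7 promoter-driven expression typical of this vector family. No feature table was provided, so the origin of replication, regulatory elements and terminator cannot be confirmed beyond what the backbone name implies.

The insert, about 1.7 kb and cloned between XbaI and NotI, encodes a single-chain fusion of the cyan fluorescent protein ECFP and the yellow fluorescent protein EYFP. The two are joined by a flexible glycine/serine peptide linker made of four SGGSGG repeats. A His tag supplied by the backbone sits at the N terminus, which allows the fusion protein to be purified by metal-affinity chromatography.

ECFP and EYFP form a widely used donor–acceptor pair for Förster resonance energy transfer (FRET), and transfer efficiency depends on the distance between the two domains. The associated study concerned the quantitative understanding of energy transfer between fluorescent proteins connected by flexible linkers. The name and the defined repeat number suggest that this construct represents one linker length within such an analysis. Recombinant protein from this plasmid is suited to in vitro FRET measurements, and it can serve as a reference for designing linkers in FRET-based sensor proteins.
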