>Addgene plasmid #21763 | pET28CLY4 | addgene partial sequence | sequence record 27541 | 21763 with YFP-rev-primer (CTGCAGGCCGTAGCCGAAGG)
GGCAGCTTGCCGGTGGTGCAGATGAACTTCAGGGTCAGCTTGCCGTAGGTGGCATCGCCCTCGCCCTCGC
CGGACACGCTGAACTTGTGGCCGTTTACGTCGCCGTCCAGCTCGACCAGGATGGGCACCACCCCGGTGAA
CAGCTCCTCGCCCTTGCTCACCATGGTGCTACCTCCGGATCCACCACTACCACCGGATCCACCAGATCCA
CCGGATCCACCTGATCCACCGGATCCACCACGAATTCCGGACTTGTACAGCTCGTCCATGCCGAGAGTGA
TCCCGGCGGCGGTCACGAACTCCAGCAGGACCATGTGATCGCGCTTCTCGTTGGGGTCTTTGCTCAGGGC
GGACTGGGTGCTCAGGTAGTGGTTGTCGGGCAGCAGCACGGGGCCGTCGCCGATGGGGGTGTTCTGCTGG
TAGTGGTCGGCGAGCTGCACGCTGCCGTCCTCGATGTTGTGGCGGATCTTGAAGTTGGCCTTGATGCCGT
TCTTCTGCTTGTCGGCGGTGATATAGACGTTGTGGCTGATGTAGTTGTACTCCAGCTTGTGCCCCAGGAT
GTTGCCGTCCTCCTTGAAGTCGATGCCCTTCAGCTCGATGCGGTTCACCAGGGTGTCGCCCTCGAACTTC
ACCTCGGCGCGGGTCTTGTAGTTGCCGTCGTCCTTGAAGAAGATGGTGCGCTCCTGGACGTAGCCTTCG
