>Addgene plasmid #21763 | pET28CLY4 | addgene partial sequence | sequence record 27542 | 21763 with T7
AATTTTGTTTAACTTTAAGAAGGAGATATACTATGGGCAGCAGCCATCATCATCATCATCACAGCAGCGG
CCTGGTGCCGCGCGGCAGCCATATGGTGAGCAAGGGCGAGGAGCTGTTCACCGGGGTGGTGCCCATCCTG
GTCGAGCTGGACGGCGACGTAAACGGCCACAAGTTCAGCGTGTCCGGCGAGGGCGAGGGCGATGCCACCT
ACGGCAAGCTGACCCTGAAGTTCATCTGCACCACCGGCAAGCTGCCCGTGCCCTGGCCCACCCTCGTGAC
CACCCTGACCTGGGGCGTGCAGTGCTTCAGCCGCTACCCCGACCACATGAAGCAGCACGACTTCTTCAAG
TCCGCCATGCCCGAAGGCTACGTCCAGGAGCGCACCATCTTCTTCAAGGACGACGGCAACTACAAGACCC
GCGCCGAGGTGAAGTTCGAGGGCGACACCCTGGTGAACCGCATCGAGCTGAAGGGCATCGACTTCAAGGA
GGACGGCAACATCCTGGGGCACAAGCTGGAGTACAACTACATCAGCCACAACGTCTATATCACCGCCGAC
AAGCAGAAGAACGGCATCAAGGCCAAACTTCAAGATCCGCCACAACATCGAGGACGGCAGCGTGCAGCTC
GCCGACCACTACCAGCAGAACACCCCCATCGGCGACGGCCCCGTGCTGCTGCCCGACAACCACTACCTGA
GCACCCAGTCCGCCCTGAGCAAAGACCCCAACGAGAAGCGCGATCACATGGTTCCTGCTGGAGTTCGTGA
CCGCCGCCGGGATCACTCTCGGCATGGACGAGCTGTACAAGTCCCGGAATTCGTGGTGGATCCGGTGGAT
CAGTGGATCCGGTGGATCTGGTGGATCCCGGTGTAGTG
